>Addgene plasmid #21385 | pCM1.128 | depositor full sequence | sequence record 9879 | Author sequence
CTTTCCTGCGTTATCCCCTGATTCTGTGGATAACCGTATTACCGCCTTTGAGTGAGCTGATACCGCTCGC
CGCAGCCGAACGACCGAGCGCAGCGAGTCAGTGAGCGAGGAAGCGGAAGAGCGCCCAATACGCAAACCGC
CTCTCCCCGCGCGTTGGCCGATTCATTAATGCAGCTGGCACGACAGGTTTCCCGACTGGAAAGCGGGCAG
TGAGCGCAACGCAATTAATACGCGTACCGCTAGCCAGGAAGAGTTTGTAGAAACGCAAAAAGGCCATCCG
TCAGGATGGCCTTCTGCTTAGTTTGATGCCTGGCAGTTTATGGCGGGCGTCCTGCCCGCCACCCTCCGGG
CCGTTGCTTCACAACGTTCAAATCCGCTCCCGGCGGATTTGTCCTACTCAGGAGAGCGTTCACCGACAAA
CAACAGATAAAACGAAAGGCCCAGTCTTCCGACTGAGCCTTTCGTTTTATTTGATGCCTGGCAGTTCCCT
ACTCTCGCGTTAACGCTAGCATGGATGTTTTCCCAGTCACGACGTTGTAAAACGACGGCCAGTCTTAAGC
TCGGGCCCGCGTTAACGCTACCATGGAGCTCCAAATAATGATTTTATTTTGACTGATAGTGACCTGTTCG
TTGCAACAAATTGATAAGCAATGCTTTTTTATAATGCCAACTTTGTATAGAAAAGTTGGTCGACAGAACA
TTTTTCCGTCAACCGGCAAATAACTACTATTACAGTTATCCTGGATACAATTATTATCAAGGAAAGAAGA
GAAAGTAGACTATTTGGACGATTATTTTGTTCACGAAAGAATATTATCAATAAAAAATGTTCAATTTAAT
GTTTTTGTAATAAAACAACGTGACACCCTTATGAACTTAAAGTTCATATTTTATTATAAAAAGTAGGGGG
AGGGGGGAGAATTGAAATATTTTGATTATTTCGCAAACCGACTAGATAAAATCAAGTTTGTACAAAAAAG
TTGAACGAGAAACGTAAAATGATATAAATATCAATATATTAAATTAGATTTTGCATAAAAAACAGACTAC
ATAATACTGTAAAACACAACATATGCAGTCACTATGAATCAACTACTTAGATGGTATTAGTGACCTGTAG
AATTCGAGCTCTAGAGCTGCAGGGCGGCCGCGATATCCCCTATAGTGAGTCGTATTACATGGTCATAGCT
GTTTCCTGGCAGCTCTGGCCCGTGTCTCAAAATCTCTGATGTTACATTGCACAAGATAAAAATATATCAT
CATGAACAATAAAACTGTCTGCTTACATAAACAGTAATACAAGGGGTGTTATGAGCCATATTCAACGGGA
AACGTCGAGGCCGCGATTAAATTCCAACATGGATGCTGATTTATATGGGTATAAATGGGCTCGCGATAAT
GTCGGGCAATCAGGTGCGACAATCTATCGCTTGTATGGGAAGCCCGATGCGCCAGAGTTGTTTCTGAAAC
ATGGCAAAGGTAGCGTTGCCAATGATGTTACAGATGAGATGGTCAGACTAAACTGGCTGACGGAATTTAT
GCCTCTTCCGACCATCAAGCATTTTATCCGTACTCCTGATGATGCATGGTTACTCACCACTGCGATCCCC
GGAAAAACAGCATTCCAGGTATTAGAAGAATATCCTGATTCAGGTGAAAATATTGTTGATGCGCTGGCAG
TGTTCCTGCGCCGGTTGCATTCGATTCCTGTTTGTAATTGTCCTTTTAACAGCGATCGCGTATTTCGTCT
CGCTCAGGCGCAATCACGAATGAATAACGGTTTGGTTGATGCGAGTGATTTTGATGACGAGCGTAATGGC
TGGCCTGTTGAACAAGTCTGGAAAGAAATGCATAAACTTTTGCCATTCTCACCGGATTCAGTCGTCACTC
ATGGTGATTTCTCACTTGATAACCTTATTTTTGACGAGGGGAAATTAATAGGTTGTATTGATGTTGGACG
AGTCGGAATCGCAGACCGATACCAGGATCTTGCCATCCTATGGAACTGCCTCGGTGAGTTTTCTCCTTCA
TTACAGAAACGGCTTTTTCAAAAATATGGTATTGATAATCCTGATATGAATAAATTGCAGTTTCATTTGA
TGCTCGATGAGTTTTTCTAATCAGAATTGGTTAATTGGTTGTAACACTGGCAGAGCATTACGCTGACTTG
ACGGGACGGCGCAAGCTCATGACCAAAATCCCTTAACGTGAGTTACGCGTCGTTCCACTGAGCGTCAGAC
CCCGTAGAAAAGATCAAAGGATCTTCTTGAGATCCTTTTTTTCTGCGCGTAATCTGCTGCTTGCAAACAA
AAAAACCACCGCTACCAGCGGTGGTTTGTTTGCCGGATCAAGAGCTACCAACTCTTTTTCCGAAGGTAAC
TGGCTTCAGCAGAGCGCAGATACCAAATACTGTCCTTCTAGTGTAGCCGTAGTTAGGCCACCACTTCAAG
AACTCTGTAGCACCGCCTACATACCTCGCTCTGCTAATCCTGTTACCAGTGGCTGCTGCCAGTGGCGATA
AGTCGTGTCTTACCGGGTTGGACTCAAGACGATAGTTACCGGATAAGGCGCAGCGGTCGGGCTGAACGGG
GGGTTCGTGCACACAGCCCAGCTTGGAGCGAACGACCTACACCGAACTGAGATACCTACAGCGTGAGCAT
TGAGAAAGCGCCACGCTTCCCGAAGGGAGAAAGGCGGACAGGTATCCGGTAAGCGGCAGGGTCGGAACAG
GAGAGCGCACGAGGGAGCTTCCAGGGGGAAACGCCTGGTATCTTTATAGTCCTGTCGGGTTTCGCCACCT
CTGACTTGAGCGTCGATTTTTGTGATGCTCGTCAGGGGGGCGGAGCCTATGGAAAAACGCCAGCAACGCG
GCCTTTTTACGGTTCCTGGCCTTTTGCTGGCCTTTTGCTCACATGTT
Features (pLannotate 1.2.2; 10 found; start..end, strand, type, name):
    121..213     +  CDS            lacI (fragment): lac repressor; lacI; The lac repressor binds to the lac operator to inhibit transcription in E. coli. This inhibition can be relieved by adding lactose or isopropyl-β-D-thiogalactopyranoside (IPTG).
    268..295     -  terminator     rrnB T2 terminator: transcription terminator T2 from the E. coli rrnB gene
    427..470     +  terminator     rrnB T1 terminator: Escherichia coli rrnB; transcription terminator T1 from the E. coli rrnB gene
    517..553     -  CDS            lacZα (fragment): LacZα fragment of β-galactosidase; lacZ fragment
    592..677     +  protein_bind   attL1 (fragment): mutant version of attL; recombination site for the Gateway® LR reaction LR Clonase™
    668..688     +  protein_bind   attB4: mutant version of attB; core recombination site for the Gateway® BP reaction BP Clonase™
    963..1086    +  protein_bind   attR1: mutant version of attR; recombination site for the Gateway® LR reaction LR Clonase™
   1159..1177    -  promoter       T7 promoter: promoter for bacteriophage T7 RNA polymerase
   1311..2120    +  CDS            KanR: aminoglycoside phosphotransferase; aph(3')-Ia; confers resistance to kanamycin in bacteria or G418 (Geneticin®) in eukaryotes
   2267..2855    +  rep_origin     ori: high-copy-number ColE1/pMB1/pBR322/pUC origin of replication
