[The description below was written by a language model from this plasmid's Addgene catalogue record and pLannotate feature annotations shown in this document.]
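Description:
pCM1.128 is a Gateway entry clone built in the pDONRP4P1R donor backbone, carrying a 274 bp fragment of the C. elegans spe-11 promoter that ends before the start codon ("no ATG"). It was made by a BP recombination reaction, which consumed the attP4 and attP1R sites of the donor vector. In the 2,917 nt depositor sequence, the insert region lies between a left-hand site annotated as an attL fragment overlapping an attB4 core (consistent with an attL4-type site, although the automated annotation labels it attL1) and a right-hand attR1 site. This attL4/attR1 arrangement is characteristic of the 5′ "slot 1" element in MultiSite Gateway assembly. The promoter itself is not called as a feature by the annotation tool, but the gap between the two recombination sites matches the recorded insert size.

The plasmid is propagated in E. coli using a high-copy ColE1/pUC-type origin and is selected with kanamycin through the aph(3')-Ia KanR gene. The rrnB T1 and T2 terminators upstream of the cloning region insulate the insert from read-through transcription. A T7 promoter and short lacI and lacZα fragments are backbone remnants with no stated role in the design.

Because it lacks an ATG, the promoter is meant to be combined in an LR reaction with separate entry clones supplying a coding sequence (such as a reporter fusion) and a 3′ UTR, then recombined into a destination vector to make worm transgenes. The associated publication examined how promoters and 3′ UTRs contribute to gene expression in the C. elegans germline, which fits use of this clone as a modular promoter component. The record does not describe the specific downstream constructs.
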