Addgene plasmid #21385: pCM1.128
Depositing lab: Geraldine Seydoux. Depositing organization: Johns Hopkins University and School of Medicine. Publication: 3' UTRs are the primary regulators of gene expression in the C. elegans germline. Merritt C, Rasoloson D, Ko D, Seydoux G. Curr Biol. 2008 Oct 14;18(19):1476-82. doi: 10.1016/j.cub.2008.08.013. Epub 2008 Sep 25. PubMed 18818082.
Backbone
  Vector backbone: pDONRP4P1R
  Backbone size w/o insert (bp): 2645
  Vector type: Gateway
Growth in bacteria
  Bacterial resistance: Kanamycin, 50 μg/mL
  Growth temperature: 37°C
  Growth strain: DH5alpha
  Copy number: Unknown
Gene/Insert
  Gene/Insert name: spe-11 promoter (no ATG) in pDONRP4P1R
  Species: C. elegans (nematode)
  Insert size (bp): 274
  Cloning method: Gateway Cloning; 5′ cloning site attP4 (destroyed during cloning); 3′ cloning site attP1R (destroyed during cloning)
  Sequencing primers: 5′ M13Forward
Terms and licenses: Academic/Nonprofit Terms; Industry Terms: Not Available to Industry
How to cite: pCM1.128 was a gift from Geraldine Seydoux (Addgene plasmid # 21385 ; http://n2t.net/addgene:21385 ; RRID:Addgene_21385)
