>Addgene plasmid #21385 | pCM1.128 | addgene partial sequence | sequence record 27172 | 21385 with M13pUC-Fwd
TTACGCTCCATGGAGCTCCAAATAATGATTTTATTTTGACTGATAGTGACCTGTTCGTTGCAACAAATTG
ATAAGCAATGCTTTTTTATAATGCCAACTTTGTATAGAAAAGTTGGTCGACAGAACATTTTTCCGTCAAC
CGGCAAATAACTACTATTACAGTTATCCTGGATACAATTATTATCAAGGAAAGAAGAGAAAGTAGACTAT
TTGGACGATTATTTTGTTCACGAAAGAATATTATCAATAAAAAATGTTCAATTTAATGTTTTTGTAATAA
AACAACGTGACACCCTTATGAACTTAAAGTTCATATTTTATTATAAAAAGTAGGGGGAGGGGGGAGAATT
GAAATATTTTGATTATTTCGCAAACCGACTAGATAAAATCAAGTTTGTACAAAAAAGTTGAACGAGAAAC
GTAAAATGATATAAATATCAATATATTAAATTAGATTTTGCATAAAAAACAGACTACATAATACTGTAAA
ACACAACATATGCAGTCACTATGAACCAACTACTTAGATGGTATTAGTGACCTGTAGAATTCGAGCTCTA
GAGCTGCAGGGCGGCCGCGATATCCCCTATAGTGAGTCGTATTACATGGTCATAGCTGTTTCCTGGCAGC
TCTGGCCCGTGTCTCAAAATCTCTGATGTTACATTGCACAAGATAAAAATATATCATCATGAACAATAAA
ACTGTCTGCTTACATAAACAGTATTC
